>Addgene plasmid #62347 | pBSKΔB-TRE-dCas9-EGFP | depositor full sequence | sequence record 111705 | Plasmid 62347: pBSKΔB-TRE-dCas9-EGFP
GTGGCACTTTTCGGGGAAATGTGCGCGGAACCCCTATTTGTTTATTTTTCTAAATACATTCAAATATGTA
TCCGCTCATGAGACAATAACCCTGATAAATGCTTCAATAATATTGAAAAAGGAAGAGTATGAGTATTCAA
CATTTCCGTGTCGCCCTTATTCCCTTTTTTGCGGCATTTTGCCTTCCTGTTTTTGCTCACCCAGAAACGC
TGGTGAAAGTAAAAGATGCTGAAGATCAGTTGGGTGCACGAGTGGGTTACATCGAACTGGATCTCAACAG
CGGTAAGATCCTTGAGAGTTTTCGCCCCGAAGAACGTTTTCCAATGATGAGCACTTTTAAAGTTCTGCTA
TGTGGCGCGGTATTATCCCGTATTGACGCCGGGCAAGAGCAACTCGGTCGCCGCATACACTATTCTCAGA
ATGACTTGGTTGAGTACTCACCAGTCACAGAAAAGCATCTTACGGATGGCATGACAGTAAGAGAATTATG
CAGTGCTGCCATAACCATGAGTGATAACACTGCGGCCAACTTACTTCTGACAACGATCGGAGGACCGAAG
GAGCTAACCGCTTTTTTGCACAACATGGGGGATCATGTAACTCGCCTTGATCGTTGGGAACCGGAGCTGA
ATGAAGCCATACCAAACGACGAGCGTGACACCACGATGCCTGTAGCAATGGCAACAACGTTGCGCAAACT
ATTAACTGGCGAACTACTTACTCTAGCTTCCCGGCAACAATTAATAGACTGGATGGAGGCGGATAAAGTT
GCAGGACCACTTCTGCGCTCGGCCCTTCCGGCTGGCTGGTTTATTGCTGATAAATCTGGAGCCGGTGAGC
GTGGCAGCCGCGGTATCATTGCAGCACTGGGGCCAGATGGTAAGCCCTCCCGTATCGTAGTTATCTACAC
GACGGGGAGTCAGGCAACTATGGATGAACGAAATAGACAGATCGCTGAGATAGGTGCCTCACTGATTAAG
CATTGGTAACTGTCAGACCAAGTTTACTCATATATACTTTAGATTGATTTAAAACTTCATTTTTAATTTA
AAAGGATCTAGGTGAAGATCCTTTTTGATAATCTCATGACCAAAATCCCTTAACGTGAGTTTTCGTTCCA
CTGAGCGTCAGACCCCGTAGAAAAGATCAAAGGATCTTCTTGAGATCCTTTTTTTCTGCGCGTAATCTGC
TGCTTGCAAACAAAAAAACCACCGCTACCAGCGGTGGTTTGTTTGCCGGATCAAGAGCTACCAACTCTTT
TTCCGAAGGTAACTGGCTTCAGCAGAGCGCAGATACCAAATACTGTCCTTCTAGTGTAGCCGTAGTTAGG
CCACCACTTCAAGAACTCTGTAGCACCGCCTACATACCTCGCTCTGCTAATCCTGTTACCAGTGGCTGCT
GCCAGTGGCGATAAGTCGTGTCTTACCGGGTTGGACTCAAGACGATAGTTACCGGATAAGGCGCAGCGGT
CGGGCTGAACGGGGGGTTCGTGCACACAGCCCAGCTTGGAGCGAACGACCTACACCGAACTGAGATACCT
ACAGCGTGAGCTATGAGAAAGCGCCACGCTTCCCGAAGGGAGAAAGGCGGACAGGTATCCGGTAAGCGGC
AGGGTCGGAACAGGAGAGCGCACGAGGGAGCTTCCAGGGGGAAACGCCTGGTATCTTTATAGTCCTGTCG
GGTTTCGCCACCTCTGACTTGAGCGTCGATTTTTGTGATGCTCGTCAGGGGGGCGGAGCCTATGGAAAAA
CGCCAGCAACGCGGCCTTTTTACGGTTCCTGGCCTTTTGCTGGCCTTTTGCTCACATGTTCTTTCCTGCG
TTATCCCCTGATTCTGTGGATAACCGTATTACCGCCTTTGAGTGAGCTGATACCGCTCGCCGCAGCCGAA
CGACCGAGCGCAGCGAGTCAGTGAGCGAGGAAGCGGAAGAGCGCCCAATACGCAAACCGCCTCTCCCCGC
GCGTTGGCCGATTCATTAATGCAGCTGGCACGACAGGTTTCCCGACTGGAAAGCGGGCAGTGAGCGCAAC
GCAATTAATGTGAGTTAGCTCACTCATTAGGCACCCCAGGCTTTACACTTTATGCTTCCGGCTCGTATGT
TGTGTGGAATTGTGAGCGGATAACAATTTCACACAGGAAACAGCTATGACCATGATTACGCCAAGCGCGC
AATTAACCCTCACTAAAGGGAACAAAAGCTGGAGCTCCACCGCGGTGGCGGCCGCTCTAGAACTAGTCGT
CTTCACTCGAGTTTACTCCCTATCAGTGATAGAGAACGTATGTCGAGTTTACTCCCTATCAGTGATAGAG
AACGATGTCGAGTTTACTCCCTATCAGTGATAGAGAACGTATGTCGAGTTTACTCCCTATCAGTGATAGA
GAACGTATGTCGAGTTTACTCCCTATCAGTGATAGAGAACGTATGTCGAGTTTATCCCTATCAGTGATAG
AGAACGTATGTCGAGTTTACTCCCTATCAGTGATAGAGAACGTATGTCGAGGTAGGCGTGTACGGTGGGA
GGCCTATATAAGCAGAGCTCATTTAGTGAACCGTCAGATCGCCTGGAGAATTCGAGCTCGGTACCCGACC
GGTGCCACCATGTACCCATACGATGTTCCAGATTACGCTTCGCCGAAGAAAAAGCGCAAGGTCGAAGCGT
CCGACAAGAAGTACAGCATCGGCCTGGCCATCGGCACCAACTCTGTGGGCTGGGCCGTGATCACCGACGA
GTACAAGGTGCCCAGCAAGAAATTCAAGGTGCTGGGCAACACCGACCGGCACAGCATCAAGAAGAACCTG
ATCGGAGCCCTGCTGTTCGACAGCGGCGAAACAGCCGAGGCCACCCGGCTGAAGAGAACCGCCAGAAGAA
GATACACCAGACGGAAGAACCGGATCTGCTATCTGCAAGAGATCTTCAGCAACGAGATGGCCAAGGTGGA
CGACAGCTTCTTCCACAGACTGGAAGAGTCCTTCCTGGTGGAAGAGGATAAGAAGCACGAGCGGCACCCC
ATCTTCGGCAACATCGTGGACGAGGTGGCCTACCACGAGAAGTACCCCACCATCTACCACCTGAGAAAGA
AACTGGTGGACAGCACCGACAAGGCCGACCTGCGGCTGATCTATCTGGCCCTGGCCCACATGATCAAGTT
CCGGGGCCACTTCCTGATCGAGGGCGACCTGAACCCCGACAACAGCGACGTGGACAAGCTGTTCATCCAG
CTGGTGCAGACCTACAACCAGCTGTTCGAGGAAAACCCCATCAACGCCAGCGGCGTGGACGCCAAGGCCA
TCCTGTCTGCCAGACTGAGCAAGAGCAGACGGCTGGAAAATCTGATCGCCCAGCTGCCCGGCGAGAAGAA
GAATGGCCTGTTCGGCAACCTGATTGCCCTGAGCCTGGGCCTGACCCCCAACTTCAAGAGCAACTTCGAC
CTGGCCGAGGATGCCAAACTGCAGCTGAGCAAGGACACCTACGACGACGACCTGGACAACCTGCTGGCCC
AGATCGGCGACCAGTACGCCGACCTGTTTCTGGCCGCCAAGAACCTGTCCGACGCCATCCTGCTGAGCGA
CATCCTGAGAGTGAACACCGAGATCACCAAGGCCCCCCTGAGCGCCTCTATGATCAAGAGATACGACGAG
CACCACCAGGACCTGACCCTGCTGAAAGCTCTCGTGCGGCAGCAGCTGCCTGAGAAGTACAAAGAGATTT
TCTTCGACCAGAGCAAGAACGGCTACGCCGGCTACATTGACGGCGGAGCCAGCCAGGAAGAGTTCTACAA
GTTCATCAAGCCCATCCTGGAAAAGATGGACGGCACCGAGGAACTGCTCGTGAAGCTGAACAGAGAGGAC
CTGCTGCGGAAGCAGCGGACCTTCGACAACGGCAGCATCCCCCACCAGATCCACCTGGGAGAGCTGCACG
CCATTCTGCGGCGGCAGGAAGATTTTTACCCATTCCTGAAGGACAACCGGGAAAAGATCGAGAAGATCCT
GACCTTCCGCATCCCCTACTACGTGGGCCCTCTGGCCAGGGGAAACAGCAGATTCGCCTGGATGACCAGA
AAGAGCGAGGAAACCATCACCCCCTGGAACTTCGAGGAAGTGGTGGACAAGGGCGCTTCAGCCCAGAGCT
TCATCGAGCGGATGACCAACTTCGATAAGAACCTGCCCAACGAGAAGGTGCTGCCCAAGCACAGCCTGCT
GTACGAGTACTTCACCGTGTATAACGAGCTGACCAAAGTGAAATACGTGACCGAGGGAATGAGAAAGCCC
GCCTTCCTGAGCGGCGAGCAGAAAAAGGCCATCGTGGACCTGCTGTTCAAGACCAACCGGAAAGTGACCG
TGAAGCAGCTGAAAGAGGACTACTTCAAGAAAATCGAGTGCTTCGACTCCGTGGAAATCTCCGGCGTGGA
AGATCGGTTCAACGCCTCCCTGGGCACATACCACGATCTGCTGAAAATTATCAAGGACAAGGACTTCCTG
GACAATGAGGAAAACGAGGACATTCTGGAAGATATCGTGCTGACCCTGACACTGTTTGAGGACAGAGAGA
TGATCGAGGAACGGCTGAAAACCTATGCCCACCTGTTCGACGACAAAGTGATGAAGCAGCTGAAGCGGCG
GAGATACACCGGCTGGGGCAGGCTGAGCCGGAAGCTGATCAACGGCATCCGGGACAAGCAGTCCGGCAAG
ACAATCCTGGATTTCCTGAAGTCCGACGGCTTCGCCAACAGAAACTTCATGCAGCTGATCCACGACGACA
GCCTGACCTTTAAAGAGGACATCCAGAAAGCCCAGGTGTCCGGCCAGGGCGATAGCCTGCACGAGCACAT
TGCCAATCTGGCCGGCAGCCCCGCCATTAAGAAGGGCATCCTGCAGACAGTGAAGGTGGTGGACGAGCTC
GTGAAAGTGATGGGCCGGCACAAGCCCGAGAACATCGTGATCGAAATGGCCAGAGAGAACCAGACCACCC
AGAAGGGACAGAAGAACAGCCGCGAGAGAATGAAGCGGATCGAAGAGGGCATCAAAGAGCTGGGCAGCCA
GATCCTGAAAGAACACCCCGTGGAAAACACCCAGCTGCAGAACGAGAAGCTGTACCTGTACTACCTGCAG
AATGGGCGGGATATGTACGTGGACCAGGAACTGGACATCAACCGGCTGTCCGACTACGATGTGGACGCCA
TCGTGCCTCAGAGCTTTCTGAAGGACGACTCCATCGACAACAAGGTGCTGACCAGAAGCGACAAGAACCG
GGGCAAGAGCGACAACGTGCCCTCCGAAGAGGTCGTGAAGAAGATGAAGAACTACTGGCGGCAGCTGCTG
AACGCCAAGCTGATTACCCAGAGAAAGTTCGACAATCTGACCAAGGCCGAGAGAGGCGGCCTGAGCGAAC
TGGATAAGGCCGGCTTCATCAAGAGACAGCTGGTGGAAACCCGGCAGATCACAAAGCACGTGGCACAGAT
CCTGGACTCCCGGATGAACACTAAGTACGACGAGAATGACAAGCTGATCCGGGAAGTGAAAGTGATCACC
CTGAAGTCCAAGCTGGTGTCCGATTTCCGGAAGGATTTCCAGTTTTACAAAGTGCGCGAGATCAACAACT
ACCACCACGCCCACGACGCCTACCTGAACGCCGTCGTGGGAACCGCCCTGATCAAAAAGTACCCTAAGCT
GGAAAGCGAGTTCGTGTACGGCGACTACAAGGTGTACGACGTGCGGAAGATGATCGCCAAGAGCGAGCAG
GAAATCGGCAAGGCTACCGCCAAGTACTTCTTCTACAGCAACATCATGAACTTTTTCAAGACCGAGATTA
CCCTGGCCAACGGCGAGATCCGGAAGCGGCCTCTGATCGAGACAAACGGCGAAACCGGGGAGATCGTGTG
GGATAAGGGCCGGGATTTTGCCACCGTGCGGAAAGTGCTGAGCATGCCCCAAGTGAATATCGTGAAAAAG
ACCGAGGTGCAGACAGGCGGCTTCAGCAAAGAGTCTATCCTGCCCAAGAGGAACAGCGATAAGCTGATCG
CCAGAAAGAAGGACTGGGACCCTAAGAAGTACGGCGGCTTCGACAGCCCCACCGTGGCCTATTCTGTGCT
GGTGGTGGCCAAAGTGGAAAAGGGCAAGTCCAAGAAACTGAAGAGTGTGAAAGAGCTGCTGGGGATCACC
ATCATGGAAAGAAGCAGCTTCGAGAAGAATCCCATCGACTTTCTGGAAGCCAAGGGCTACAAAGAAGTGA
AAAAGGACCTGATCATCAAGCTGCCTAAGTACTCCCTGTTCGAGCTGGAAAACGGCCGGAAGAGAATGCT
GGCCTCTGCCGGCGAACTGCAGAAGGGAAACGAACTGGCCCTGCCCTCCAAATATGTGAACTTCCTGTAC
CTGGCCAGCCACTATGAGAAGCTGAAGGGCTCCCCCGAGGATAATGAGCAGAAACAGCTGTTTGTGGAAC
AGCACAAGCACTACCTGGACGAGATCATCGAGCAGATCAGCGAGTTCTCCAAGAGAGTGATCCTGGCCGA
CGCTAATCTGGACAAAGTGCTGTCCGCCTACAACAAGCACCGGGATAAGCCCATCAGAGAGCAGGCCGAG
AATATCATCCACCTGTTTACCCTGACCAATCTGGGAGCCCCTGCCGCCTTCAAGTACTTTGACACCACCA
TCGACCGGAAGAGGTACACCAGCACCAAAGAGGTGCTGGACGCCACCCTGATCCACCAGAGCATCACCGG
CCTGTACGAGACACGGATCGACCTGTCTCAGCTGGGAGGCGACAGCCCCAAGAAGAAGAGAAAGGTGGAG
GCCAGCCTCTCGAGGCCGGACCCCGCGCTGGCCGCACTCGGAGGCGGCGGAAGCGGTGGCGGAGGGTCAG
GCGGAGGTGGATCCATGGTGAGCAAGGGCGAGGAGCTGTTCACCGGGGTGGTGCCCATCCTGGTCGAGCT
GGACGGCGACGTAAACGGCCACAAGTTCAGCGTGTCCGGCGAGGGCGAGGGCGATGCCACCTACGGCAAG
CTGACCCTGAAGTTCATCTGCACCACCGGCAAGCTGCCCGTGCCCTGGCCCACCCTCGTGACCACCCTGA
CCTACGGCGTGCAGTGCTTCAGCCGCTACCCCGACCACATGAAGCAGCACGACTTCTTCAAGTCCGCCAT
GCCCGAAGGCTACGTCCAGGAGCGCACCATCTTCTTCAAGGACGACGGCAACTACAAGACCCGCGCCGAG
GTGAAGTTCGAGGGCGACACCCTGGTGAACCGCATCGAGCTGAAGGGCATCGACTTCAAGGAGGACGGCA
ACATCCTGGGGCACAAGCTGGAGTACAACTACAACAGCCACAACGTCTATATCATGGCCGACAAGCAGAA
GAACGGCATCAAGGTGAACTTCAAGATCCGCCACAACATCGAGGACGGCAGCGTGCAGCTCGCCGACCAC
TACCAGCAGAACACCCCCATCGGCGACGGCCCCGTGCTGCTGCCCGACAACCACTACCTGAGCACCCAGT
CCGCCCTGAGCAAAGACCCCAACGAGAAGCGCGATCACATGGTCCTGCTGGAGTTCGTGACCGCCGCCGG
GATCACTCTCGGCATGGACGAGCTGTACAAGTGATCTAGAATGCTGATGGGCTAGCTAAGAATTCCTAGA
GCTCGCTGATCAGCCTCGACTGTGCCTTCTAGTTGCCAGCCATCTGTTGTTTGCCCCTCCCCCGTGCCTT
CCTTGACCCTGGAAGGTGCCACTCCCACTGTCCTTTCCTAATAAAATGAGGAAATTGCATCGCATTGTCT
GAGTAGGTGTCATTCTATTCTGGGGGGTGGGGTGGGGCAGGACAGCAAGGGGGAGGATTGGGAAGAGAAT
AGCAGGCATGCTGGGGAGAAGACGATCGACCTCGAGGGGGGGCCCGGTACCCAATTCGCCCTATAGTGAG
TCGTATTACGCGCGCTCACTGGCCGTCGTTTTACAACGTCGTGACTGGGAAAACCCTGGCGTTACCCAAC
TTAATCGCCTTGCAGCACATCCCCCTTTCGCCAGCTGGCGTAATAGCGAAGAGGCCCGCACCGATCGCCC
TTCCCAACAGTTGCGCAGCCTGAATGGCGAATGGG
[124 nt withheld, positions 8086-8209]
C
[91 nt withheld, positions 8211-8301]
A
[49 nt withheld, positions 8303-8351]
CCTTTGACGTTGGAGTCCACGTTCTTT
[37 nt withheld, positions 8379-8415]
ACCCTATCTCGGTCTATTCTTTTGATTTATAAGGGATTTTGCCGATTTCGGCCTATTGGTTAAAAAATGA
GCTGATTTAACAAAAATTTAACGCGAATTTTAACAAAATATTAACGCTTACAATTTAG
Features (pLannotate 1.2.2; 19 found; start..end, strand, type, name):
     24..128     +  promoter       AmpR promoter: bla
    129..989     +  CDS            AmpR: β-lactamase; bla; confers resistance to ampicillin, carbenicillin, and related antibiotics
   1160..1748    +  rep_origin     ori: high-copy-number ColE1/pMB1/pBR322/pUC origin of replication
   1931..2023    +  CDS            lacI (fragment): lac repressor; lacI; The lac repressor binds to the lac operator to inhibit transcription in E. coli. This inhibition can be relieved by adding lactose or isopropyl-β-D-thiogalactopyranoside (IPTG).
   2036..2057    +  protein_bind   CAP binding site: CAP binding activates transcription in the presence of cAMP. E. coli catabolite activator protein
   2072..2102    +  promoter       lac promoter: promoter for the E. coli lac operon
   2110..2126    +  protein_bind   lac operator: The lac repressor binds to the lac operator to inhibit transcription in E. coli. This inhibition can be relieved by adding lactose or isopropyl-β-D-thiogalactopyranoside (IPTG). lac repressor encoded by lacI
   2171..2189    +  promoter       T3 promoter: promoter for bacteriophage T3 RNA polymerase
   2202..2237    +  misc_feature   MCS (fragment): pBluescript multiple cloning site
   2249..2563    +  promoter       tight TRE promoter: Tet-responsive promoter PTight, consisting of seven tet operator sequences followed by the minimal CMV promoter
   2568..2587    +  misc_feature   MCS (fragment): pUC18/19 multiple cloning site
   2603..2630    +  CDS            3xHA (fragment): three tandem HA epitope tags
   2663..6763    +  CDS            Cas9: Cas9 (Csn1) endonuclease from the Streptococcus pyogenes Type II CRISPR/Cas system generates RNA-guided double strand breaks in DNA
   6875..7591    +  CDS            EGFP: EGFP is a basic (constitutively fluorescent) green fluorescent protein published in 1996, derived from Aequorea victoria. It is reported to be a rapidly-maturing weak dimer with moderate acid sensitivity.
   7650..7761    +  polyA_signal   bGH poly(A) signal: bovine growth hormone polyadenylation signal
   7866..7891    +  misc_feature   MCS (fragment): pBluescript multiple cloning site
   7900..7918    -  promoter       T7 promoter: promoter for bacteriophage T7 RNA polymerase
   7926..8081    +  CDS            lacZα (fragment): LacZα fragment of β-galactosidase; lacZ fragment
   8086..8514    +  rep_origin     f1 ori (sequence partly withheld): f1 bacteriophage origin of replication; arrow indicates direction of (+) strand synthesis
