[The description below was written by a language model from this plasmid's Addgene catalogue record and pLannotate feature annotations shown in this document.]
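Description:
pBSKΔB-TRE-dCas9-EGFP is a mammalian expression plasmid of about 8.5 kb, built on a modified pBluescript II SK(+) backbone, for tetracycline-inducible production of a fluorescent, nuclease-dead Cas9. It is propagated in E. coli as a high-copy plasmid through the ColE1/pUC-type origin and selected with ampicillin through the β-lactamase gene. The backbone also retains the f1 phage origin, remnants of the lac promoter/operator and lacZα region, fragments of the multiple cloning site, and the flanking T3 and T7 promoters. No mammalian selection marker is annotated.

The payload is a single expression cassette cloned into the polylinker region. A tight TRE promoter (seven tet operator repeats upstream of a minimal CMV promoter) drives a synthetic open reading frame of roughly 5 kb. It consists of an N-terminal HA epitope and SV40 nuclear localisation signal, the Streptococcus pyogenes Cas9 coding sequence, and a C-terminal EGFP, and it is terminated by the bovine growth hormone polyadenylation signal. The automated annotation labels the coding sequence simply as Cas9, and the catalytically inactive (dCas9) status comes from the catalogue entry. The inactivating mutations are not listed in the record.

Because the TRE promoter is essentially silent without a tetracycline-controlled transactivator, expression requires a tTA or rtTA supplied separately, which allows the level of the fusion protein to be tuned. No guide RNA cassette is present, so guide RNAs must also be provided in trans. Guided to chosen sequences, dCas9-EGFP binds DNA without cutting it. It therefore acts as a fluorescent label for specific genomic loci, consistent with the depositors' use of the plasmid in live imaging of the nuclear position of specific genes.
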