Addgene plasmid #62347: pBSKΔB-TRE-dCas9-EGFP
Purpose: Plasmid for tet-inducible expression of dCas9-EGFP in mammalian cells
Depositing lab: Hiroshi Ochiai. Depositing organization: Hiroshima University. Publication: Simultaneous live imaging of the transcription and nuclear position of specific genes. Ochiai H, Sugawara T, Yamamoto T. Nucleic Acids Res. 2015 Jun 19. pii: gkv624. 10.1093/nar/gkv624 PubMed 26092696.
Backbone
  Vector backbone: pBlueScript II SK (+)
  Vector type: Mammalian Expression, CRISPR
Growth in bacteria
  Bacterial resistance: Ampicillin, 100 μg/mL
  Growth temperature: 37°C
  Growth strain: XL10 Gold
  Copy number: High Copy
Gene/Insert
  Gene/Insert name: dCas9-EGFP
  Species: Synthetic
  Insert size (bp): 4995
  Promoter: TRE
  Tag / fusion protein: HA (N terminal on insert); SV40 NLS (N terminal on insert)
  Cloning method: Unknown
  Sequencing primers: 5′ M13/pUC Forward; 3′ M13/pUC Reverse
Terms and licenses: Academic/Nonprofit Terms; Industry Terms: Not Available to Industry
How to cite: pBSKΔB-TRE-dCas9-EGFP was a gift from Hiroshi Ochiai (Addgene plasmid # 62347 ; http://n2t.net/addgene:62347 ; RRID:Addgene_62347)
