>Addgene plasmid #62347 | pBSKΔB-TRE-dCas9-EGFP | addgene partial sequence | sequence record 114672 | C-ter-GFP 5'-CTCCTCGCCCTTGCTCAC-3'
CTGACCCTCCGCCACCGCTTCCGCCGCCTCCGAGTGCGGCCAGCGCGGGGTCCGGCCTCGAGAGGCTGGC
CTCCACCTTTCTCTTCTTCTTGGGGCTGTCGCCTCCCAGCTGAGACAGGTCGATCCGTGTCTCGTACAGG
CCGGTGATGCTCTGGTGGATCAGGGTGGCGTCCAGCACCTCTTTGGTGCTGGTGTACCTCTTCCGGTCGA
TGGTGGTGTCAAAGTACTTGAAGGCGGCAGGGGCTCCCAGATTGGTCAGGGTAAACAGGTGGATGATATT
CTCGGCCTGCTCTCTGATGGGCTTATCCCGGTGCTTGTTGTAGGCGGACAGCACTTTGTCCAGATTAGCG
TCGGCCAGGATCACTCTCTTGGAGAACTCGCTGATCTGCTCGATGATCTCGTCCAGGTAGTGCTTGTGCT
GTTCCACAAACAGCTGTTTCTGCTCATTATCCTCGGGGGAGCCCTTCAGCTTCTCATAGTGGCTGGCCAG
GTACAGGAAGTTCACATATTTGGAGGGCAGGGCCAGTTCGTTTCCCTTCTGCAGTTCGCCGGCAGAGGCC
AGCATTCTCTTCCGGCCGTTTTCCAGCTCGAACAGGGAGTACTTAGGCAGCTTGATGATCAGGTCCTTTT
TCACTTCTTTGTAGCCCTTGGCTTCCAGAAAGTCGATGGGATTCTTCTCGAAGCTGCTTCTTTCCATGAT
GGTGATCCCCAGCAGCTCTTTCACACTCTTCAGTTTCTTGGACTTGCCCTTTTCCACTTTGGCCACCACC
AGCACAGAATAGGCCACGGTGGGGCTGTCGAAGCCGCCGTACTTCTTAGGGTCCCAGTCCTTCTTTCTGG
CGATCAGCTTATCGCTGTTCCTCTTGGGCAGGATAGACTCTTTGCTGAAGCCGCCTGTCTGCACCTCGGT
CTTTTTCACGATATTCACTTGGGGCATGCTCAGCACTTTCCGCACGGTGGCAAAATCCCGGCCCTTATCC
CACACGATCTCCCCGGTTTCGCCGTTTGTCTCGATCAGAGGCCGCTTCCGGATCTCGCCGTTGGCCAGGG
TAATCTCGGTCTTGAAAAAGTTCATGATGTTGCTGTAGAAGAAGTACTTGGC
