>Addgene plasmid #62347 | pBSKΔB-TRE-dCas9-EGFP | addgene partial sequence | sequence record 114682 | dCas9-R2 5'-GGGTTTCCACCAGCTGTCTC-3'
GGCCTTATCCAGTTCGCTCAGGCCGCCTCTCTCGGCCTTGGTCAGATTGTCGAACTTTCTCTGGGTAATC
AGCTTGGCGTTCAGCAGCTGCCGCCAGTAGTTCTTCATCTTCTTCACGACCTCTTCGGAGGGCACGTTGT
CGCTCTTGCCCCGGTTCTTGTCGCTTCTGGTCAGCACCTTGTTGTCGATGGAGTCGTCCTTCAGAAAGCT
CTGAGGCACGATGGCGTCCACATCGTAGTCGGACAGCCGGTTGATGTCCAGTTCCTGGTCCACGTACATA
TCCCGCCCATTCTGCAGGTAGTACAGGTACAGCTTCTCGTTCTGCAGCTGGGTGTTTTCCACGGGGTGTT
CTTTCAGGATCTGGCTGCCCAGCTCTTTGATGCCCTCTTCGATCCGCTTCATTCTCTCGCGGCTGTTCTT
CTGTCCCTTCTGGGTGGTTTGGTTCTCTCTGGCCATTTCGATCACGATGTTCTCGGGCTTGTGCCGGCCC
ATCACTTTCACGAGCTCGTCCACCACCTTCACTGTCTGCAGGATGCCCTTCTTAATGGCGGGGCTGCCGG
CCAGATTGGCAATGTGCTCGTGCAGGCTATCGCCCTGGCCGGACACCTGGGCTTTCTGGATGTCCTCTTT
AAAGGTCAGGCTGTCGTCGTGGATCAGCTGCATGAAGTTTCTGTTGGCGAAGCCGTCGGACTTCAGGAAA
TCCAGGATTGTCTTGCCGGACTGCTTGTCCCGGATGCCGTTGATCAGCTTCCGGCTCAGCCTGCCCCAGC
CGGTGTATCTCCGCCGCTTCAGCTGCTTCATCACTTTGTCGTCGAACAGGTGGGCATAGGTTTTCAGCCG
TTCCTCGATCATCTCTCTGTCCTCAAACAGTGTCAGGGTCAGCACGATATCTTCCAGAATGTCCTCGTTT
TCCTCATTGTCCAGGAAGTCCTTGTCCTTGATAATTTTCAGCAGATCGTGGTATGTGCCCAGGGAGGCGT
TGAACCGATCTTCCACGCCGGAGATTTCCACGGAGTCGAAGCACTCGATTTTCTTGAAGTAGTCCTCTTT
CAGCTGCTTCACGGTCACTTTCCGGTTGGTCTTGAACAGCAG
