>Addgene plasmid #62347 | pBSKΔB-TRE-dCas9-EGFP | addgene partial sequence | sequence record 114685 | hSpCas9-R1 5'-CGCTCGTGCTTCTTATCCTC-3'
TCTTCCAGTCTGTGGAAGAAGCTGTCGTCCACCTTGGCCATCTCGTTGCTGAAGATCTCTTGCAGATAGC
AGATCCGGTTCTTCCGTCTGGTGTATCTTCTTCTGGCGGTTCTCTTCAGCCGGGTGGCCTCGGCTGTTTC
GCCGCTGTCGAACAGCAGGGCTCCGATCAGGTTCTTCTTGATGCTGTGCCGGTCGGTGTTGCCCAGCACC
TTGAATTTCTTGCTGGGCACCTTGTACTCGTCGGTGATCACGGCCCAGCCCACAGAGTTGGTGCCGATGG
CCAGGCCGATGCTGTACTTCTTGTCGGACGCTTCGACCTTGCGCTTTTTCTTCGGCGAAGCGTAATCTGG
AACATCGTATGGGTACATGGTGGCACCGGTCGGGTACCGAGCTCGAATTCTCCAGGCGATCTGACGGTTC
ACTAAACGAGCTCTGCTTATATAGGCCTCCCACCGTACACGCCTACCTCGACATACGTTCTCTATCACTG
ATAGGGAGTAAACTCGACATACGTTCTCTATCACTGATAGGGATAAACTCGACATACGTTCTCTATCACT
GATAGGGAGTAAACTCGACATACGTTCTCTATCACTGATAGGGAGTAAACTCGACATACGTTCTCTATCA
CTGATAGGGAGTAAACTCGACATCGTTCTCTATCACTGATAGGGAGTAAACTCGACATACGTTCTCTATC
ACTGATAGGGAGTAAACTCGAGTGAAGACGACTAGTTCTAGAGCGGCCGCCACCGCGGTGGAGCTCCAGC
TTTTGTTCCCTTTAGTGAGGGTTAATTGCGCGCTTGGCGTAATCATGGTCATAGCTGTTTCCTGTGTGAA
ATTGTTATCCGCTCACAATTCCACACAACATACGAGCCGGAAGCATAAAGTGTAAAGCCTGGGGTGCCTA
ATGAGTGAGCTAACTCACATTAATTGCGTTGCGCTCACTGCCCGCTTTCCAGTCGGGAAACCTGTCGTGC
CAGCTGCATTAATGAATCGGCCAACGCGCGGGGAGAGGCGGTTTGCGTATTGGGCGCTCTTCCGCTTCCT
CGCTCACTGACTCGCTGCGCTCGGTCGTTCGGC
