>Addgene plasmid #62347 | pBSKΔB-TRE-dCas9-EGFP | addgene partial sequence | sequence record 114689 | LNCX 5'-AGCTCGTTTAGTGAACCGTCAGATC-3'
GAGCTCGGTACCCGACCGGTGCCACCATGTACCCATACGATGTTCCAGATTACGCTTCGCCGAAGAAAAA
GCGCAAGGTCGAAGCGTCCGACAAGAAGTACAGCATCGGCCTGGCCATCGGCACCAACTCTGTGGGCTGG
GCCGTGATCACCGACGAGTACAAGGTGCCCAGCAAGAAATTCAAGGTGCTGGGCAACACCGACCGGCACA
GCATCAAGAAGAACCTGATCGGAGCCCTGCTGTTCGACAGCGGCGAAACAGCCGAGGCCACCCGGCTGAA
GAGAACCGCCAGAAGAAGATACACCAGACGGAAGAACCGGATCTGCTATCTGCAAGAGATCTTCAGCAAC
GAGATGGCCAAGGTGGACGACAGCTTCTTCCACAGACTGGAAGAGTCCTTCCTGGTGGAAGAGGATAAGA
AGCACGAGCGGCACCCCATCTTCGGCAACATCGTGGACGAGGTGGCCTACCACGAGAAGTACCCCACCAT
CTACCACCTGAGAAAGAAACTGGTGGACAGCACCGACAAGGCCGACCTGCGGCTGATCTATCTGGCCCTG
GCCCACATGATCAAGTTCCGGGGCCACTTCCTGATCGAGGGCGACCTGAACCCCGACAACAGCGACGTGG
ACAAGCTGTTCATCCAGCTGGTGCAGACCTACAACCAGCTGTTCGAGGAAAACCCCATCAACGCCAGCGG
CGTGGACGCCAAGGCCATCCTGTCTGCCAGACTGAGCAAGAGCAGACGGCTGGAAAATCTGATCGCCCAG
CTGCCCGGCGAGAAGAAGAATGGCCTGTTCGGCAACCTGATTGCCCTGAGCCTGGGCCTGACCCCCAACT
TCAAGAGCAACTTCGACCTGGCCGAGGATGCCAAACTGCAGCTGAGCAAGGACACCTACGACGACGACCT
GGACAACCTGCTGGCCCAGATCGGCGACCAGTACGCCGACCTGTTTCTGGCCGCCAAGAACCTGTCCGAC
GCCATCCTGCTGAGCGACATCCTGAGAGTGAACACCGAGATCACCAAGGCCCCC
