>Addgene plasmid #62347 | pBSKΔB-TRE-dCas9-EGFP | addgene partial sequence | sequence record 114692 | BGH-rev 5'-TAGAAGGCACAGTCGAGG-3'
GGAATTCTTAGCTAGCCCATCAGCATTCTAGATCACTTGTACAGCTCGTCCATGCCGAGAGTGATCCCGG
CGGCGGTCACGAACTCCAGCAGGACCATGTGATCGCGCTTCTCGTTGGGGTCTTTGCTCAGGGCGGACTG
GGTGCTCAGGTAGTGGTTGTCGGGCAGCAGCACGGGGCCGTCGCCGATGGGGGTGTTCTGCTGGTAGTGG
TCGGCGAGCTGCACGCTGCCGTCCTCGATGTTGTGGCGGATCTTGAAGTTCACCTTGATGCCGTTCTTCT
GCTTGTCGGCCATGATATAGACGTTGTGGCTGTTGTAGTTGTACTCCAGCTTGTGCCCCAGGATGTTGCC
GTCCTCCTTGAAGTCGATGCCCTTCAGCTCGATGCGGTTCACCAGGGTGTCGCCCTCGAACTTCACCTCG
GCGCGGGTCTTGTAGTTGCCGTCGTCCTTGAAGAAGATGGTGCGCTCCTGGACGTAGCCTTCGGGCATGG
CGGACTTGAAGAAGTCGTGCTGCTTCATGTGGTCGGGGTAGCGGCTGAAGCACTGCACGCCGTAGGTCAG
GGTGGTCACGAGGGTGGGCCAGGGCACGGGCAGCTTGCCGGTGGTGCAGATGAACTTCAGGGTCAGCTTG
CCGTAGGTGGCATCGCCCTCGCCCTCGCCGGACACGCTGAACTTGTGGCCGTTTACGTCGCCGTCCAGCT
CGACCAGGATGGGCACCACCCCGGTGAACAGCTCCTCGCCCTTGCTCACCATGGATCCACCTCCGCCTGA
CCCTCCGCCACCGCTTCCGCCGCCTCCGAGTGCGGCCAGCGCGGGGTCCGGCCTCGAGAGGCTGGCCTCC
ACCTTTCTCTTCTTCTTGGGGCTGTCGCCTCCCAGCTGAGACAGGTCGATCCGTGTCTCGTACAGGCCGG
TGATGCTCTGGTGGATCAGGGTGGCGTCCAGCACCTCTTTGGTGCTGGTGTACCTCTTCCGGTCGATGGT
GGTGTCAAAGTACTTGAAGGCGGC
